Addgene plasmid #247248: pNP2314 [Cloning backbone, Gluc/Cluc Inversion Activity Reporter]
Purpose: (Empty Backbone) Cloning backbone for measuring bridge recombinase mediated inversion
Depositing lab: Patrick Hsu. Depositing organization: Arc Institute. Publication: Megabase-scale human genome rearrangement with programmable bridge recombinases. Perry NT, Bartie LJ, Katrekar D, Gonzalez GA, Durrant MG, Pai JJ, Fanton A, Martins JQ, Hiraizumi M, Ricci-Tam C, Nishimasu H, Konermann S, Hsu PD. Science. 2025 Sep 25:eadz0276. doi: 10.1126/science.adz0276. PubMed 40997214.
Backbone
  Vector backbone: N/A
  Vector type: Mammalian Expression
Growth in bacteria
  Bacterial resistance: Ampicillin, 100 μg/mL
  Growth temperature: 37°C
  Growth strain: DH5alpha
  Copy number: High Copy
Gene/Insert
  Gene/Insert name: None
Terms and licenses: Academic/Nonprofit Terms; Industry Terms: Not Available to Industry
Depositor comments: EF1a-LP(BsmBI)-revcomp(GLuc-bGH)-LP(BsmBI) (Donor-Target Landing Pad Backbone) with CMV-CLuc Ctrl. Please visit https://doi.org/10.1101/2025.05.14.653916 for bioRxiv preprint.
How to cite: pNP2314 [Cloning backbone, Gluc/Cluc Inversion Activity Reporter] was a gift from Patrick Hsu (Addgene plasmid # 247248 ; http://n2t.net/addgene:247248 ; RRID:Addgene_247248)
