[The description below was written by a language model from this plasmid's Addgene catalogue record and pLannotate feature annotations shown in this document.]
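Description:
pNP2314 is a 6.6 kb mammalian expression plasmid that serves as an empty cloning backbone for building dual-luciferase reporters of DNA inversion mediated by bridge recombinases. It is propagated in E. coli through a high-copy ColE1/pUC-type origin and selected with ampicillin via the β-lactamase gene and its native promoter. No parental vector backbone is named in the record, and there is no mammalian selection marker among the annotated features, which is consistent with transient transfection use.

The reporter unit begins with the strong constitutive human EF-1α promoter, followed by a cassette containing a human codon-optimized secreted Gaussia luciferase (GLuc) coding sequence and a bGH polyadenylation signal, both placed in reverse-complement orientation relative to the promoter. According to the depositor's description, this inverted cassette is flanked on each side by landing pads carrying BsmBI sites, into which the user clones a chosen donor and target sequence pair by Type IIS (Golden Gate-style) assembly; these landing pads are not annotated in the feature table. In the starting configuration GLuc cannot be expressed from EF-1α. Recombination between the inserted donor and target sites flips the intervening segment, placing GLuc in the sense orientation so that secreted luciferase activity reports inversion. A second, independent cassette on the opposite strand uses the CMV enhancer and promoter to drive a secreted Cypridina luciferase (CLuc) with its own bGH poly(A) signal, acting as a constitutive control for normalizing GLuc signal. A T7 promoter and a short fragment annotated as truncated HIV-1 5' LTR lie between CMV and CLuc. The LTR fragment is probably a leftover or a chance annotation match rather than a functional lentiviral element.
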