Features (pLannotate 1.2.2; 12 found; start..end, strand, type, name):
      1..1179    +  promoter       EF-1α promoter: strong constitutive promoter for human elongation factor EF-1α
   1294..1405    -  polyA_signal   bGH poly(A) signal: bovine growth hormone polyadenylation signal
   1436..1990    -  CDS            hGLuc: secreted Gaussia luciferase human codon-optimized
   2076..2180    +  promoter       AmpR promoter: bla
   2181..3041    +  CDS            AmpR: β-lactamase; bla; confers resistance to ampicillin, carbenicillin, and related antibiotics
   3212..3800    +  rep_origin     ori: high-copy-number ColE1/pMB1/pBR322/pUC origin of replication
   4070..4181    -  polyA_signal   bGH poly(A) signal: bovine growth hormone polyadenylation signal
   4212..5870    -  CDS            CLuc: secreted Cypridina luciferase contains 30 codon substitutions for efficient translation in mammalian cells
   5942..5960    -  promoter       T7 promoter: promoter for bacteriophage T7 RNA polymerase
   5976..6009    -  LTR            5' LTR (truncated) (fragment): truncated 5' long terminal repeat (LTR) from HIV-1
   6005..6208    -  promoter       CMV promoter: human cytomegalovirus (CMV) immediate early promoter
   6209..6588    -  enhancer       CMV enhancer: human cytomegalovirus immediate early enhancer
>Addgene plasmid #247248 | pNP2314 [Cloning backbone, Gluc/Cluc Inversion Activity Reporter] | addgene full sequence | sequence record 490353 | Addgene NGS Result
GGCTCCGGTGCCCGTCAGTGGGCAGAGCGCACATCGCCCACAGTCCCCGAGAAGTTGGGGGGAGGGGTCG
GCAATTGAACCGGTGCCTAGAGAAGGTGGCGCGGGGTAAACTGGGAAAGTGATGTCGTGTACTGGCTCCG
CCTTTTTCCCGAGGGTGGGGGAGAACCGTATATAAGTGCAGTAGTCGCCGTGAACGTTCTTTTTCGCAAC
GGGTTTGCCGCCAGAACACAGGTAAGTGCCGTGTGTGGTTCCCGCGGGCCTGGCCTCTTTACGGGTTATG
GCCCTTGCGTGCCTTGAATTACTTCCACCTGGCTGCAGTACGTGATTCTTGATCCCGAGCTTCGGGTTGG
AAGTGGGTGGGAGAGTTCGAGGCCTTGCGCTTAAGGAGCCCCTTCGCCTCGTGCTTGAGTTGAGGCCTGG
CCTGGGCGCTGGGGCCGCCGCGTGCGAATCTGGTGGCACCTTCGCGCCTGTCTCGCTGCTTTCGATAAGT
CTCTAGCCATTTAAAATTTTTGATGACCTGCTGCGACGCTTTTTTTCTGGCAAGATAGTCTTGTAAATGC
GGGCCAAGATCTGCACACTGGTATTTCGGTTTTTGGGGCCGCGGGCGGCGACGGGGCCCGTGCGTCCCAG
CGCACATGTTCGGCGAGGCGGGGCCTGCGAGCGCGGCCACCGAGAATCGGACGGGGGTAGTCTCAAGCTG
GCCGGCCTGCTCTGGTGCCTGGCCTCGCGCCGCCGTGTATCGCCCCGCCCTGGGCGGCAAGGCTGGCCCG
GTCGGCACCAGTTGCGTGAGCGGAAAGATGGCCGCTTCCCGGCCCTGCTGCAGGGAGCTCAAAATGGAGG
ACGCGGCGCTCGGGAGAGCGGGCGGGTGAGTCACCCACACAAAGGAAAAGGGCCTTTCCGTCCTCAGCCG
TCGCTTCATGTGACTCCACGGAGTACCGGGCGCCGTCCAGGCACCTCGATTAGTTCTCGAGCTTTTGGAG
TACGTCGTCTTTAGGTTGGGGGGAGGGGTTTTATGCGATGGAGTTTCCCCACACTGAGTGGGTGGAGACT
GAAGTTAGGCCAGCTTGGCACTTGATGTAATTCTCCTTGGAATTTGCCCTTTTTGAGTTTGGATCTTGGT
TCATTCTCAAGCCTCAGACAGTGGTTCAAAGTTTTTTTCTTCCATTTCAGGTGTCGTGAAGAGACGCGTC
TCCGCCGTCCCCAGCATGCCTGCTATTGTCTTCCCAATCCTCCCCCTTGCTGTCCTGCCCAACCCCACCC
CCCAGAATAGAATGACACCTACTCAGACAATGCGATGCAATTTCCTCATTTTATTAGGAAAGGACAGTGG
GAGTGGCACCTTCCAGGGTCAAGGAAGGCACGGGGGAGGGGCAAACAACAGATGGCTGGCAACTAGAAGG
CACAGTCGAGGCTGATCAGCGAGCTCTAGCTCGAGGTCACCACCGGCCCCCTTGATCTTGTCCACCTGGC
CCTGGATCTTGCTGGCAAAGGTCGCACAGCGTTGCGGCAGCCACTTCTTGAGCAGGTCAGAACACTGCAC
GTTGGCAAGCCCTTTGAGGCAGCCAGTTGTGCAGTCCACACACAGATCGACCTGTGCGATGAACTGCTCC
ATGGGCTCCAAGTCCTTGAACCCAGGAATCTCAGGAATGTCGACGATCGCCTCGCCTATGCCGCCCTGTG
CGGACTCTTTGTCGCCTTCGTAGGTGTGGCAGCGTCCTGGGATGAACTTCTTCATCTTGGGCGTGCACTT
GATGTGGGACAGGCAGATCAGACAGCCCCTGGTGCAGCCAGCTTTCCGGGCATTGGCTTCCATCTCTTTG
AGCACCTCCAGCGGCAGCTTCTTGCCGGGCAACTTCCCGCGGTCAGCATCGAGATCCGTGGTCGCGAAGT
TGCTGGCCACGGCCACGATGTTGAAGTCTTCGTTGTTCTCGGTGGGCTTGGCCTCGGCCACAGCGATGCA
GATCAGGGCAAACAGAACTTTGACTCCCATGGTGGCAGTGGAGACGCGTCTCTGCTCCCACCATGGGATA
GTGATAAGGATAGTGACGTCAGGTGGCACTTTTCGGGGAAATGTGCGCGGAACCCCTATTTGTTTATTTT
TCTAAATACATTCAAATATGTATCCGCTCATGAGACAATAACCCTGATAAATGCTTCAATAATATTGAAA
AAGGAAGAGTATGAGTATTCAACATTTCCGTGTCGCCCTTATTCCCTTTTTTGCGGCATTTTGCCTTCCT
GTTTTTGCTCACCCAGAAACGCTGGTGAAAGTAAAAGATGCTGAAGATCAGTTGGGTGCACGAGTGGGTT
ACATCGAACTGGATCTCAACAGCGGTAAGATCCTTGAGAGTTTTCGCCCCGAAGAACGTTTTCCAATGAT
GAGCACTTTTAAAGTTCTGCTATGTGGCGCGGTATTATCCCGTATTGACGCCGGGCAAGAGCAACTCGGT
CGCCGCATACACTATTCTCAGAATGACTTGGTTGAGTACTCACCAGTCACAGAAAAGCATCTTACGGATG
GCATGACAGTAAGAGAATTATGCAGTGCTGCCATAACCATGAGTGATAACACTGCGGCTAACTTACTTCT
GACAACGATCGGAGGACCGAAGGAGCTAACCGCTTTTTTGCACAACATGGGGGATCATGTAACTCGCCTT
GATCGTTGGGAACCGGAGCTGAATGAAGCCATACCAAACGACGAGCGTGACACCACGATGCCTGTAGCAA
TGGCAACAACGTTGCGCAAACTATTAACTGGCGAACTACTTACTCTAGCTTCCCGGCAACAATTAATAGA
CTGGATGGAGGCGGATAAAGTTGCAGGACCACTTCTGCGCTCGGCCCTTCCGGCTGGCTGGTTTATTGCT
GATAAATCTGGAGCCGGTGAGCGTGGGTCTCGCGGTATCATTGCAGCACTGGGGCCAGATGGTAAGCCCT
CCCGTATCGTAGTTATCTACACGACGGGGAGTCAGGCAACTATGGATGAACGAAATAGACAGATCGCTGA
GATAGGTGCCTCACTGATTAAGCATTGGTAACTGTCAGACCAAGTTTACTCATATATACTTTAGATTGAT
TTAAAACTTCATTTTTAATTTAAAAGGATCTAGGTGAAGATCCTTTTTGATAATCTCATGACCAAAATCC
CTTAACGTGAGTTTTCGTTCCACTGAGCGTCAGACCCCGTAGAAAAGATCAAAGGATCTTCTTGAGATCC
TTTTTTTCTGCGCGTAATCTGCTGCTTGCAAACAAAAAAACCACCGCTACCAGCGGTGGTTTGTTTGCCG
GATCAAGAGCTACCAACTCTTTTTCCGAAGGTAACTGGCTTCAGCAGAGCGCAGATACCAAATACTGTTC
TTCTAGTGTAGCCGTAGTTAGGCCACCACTTCAAGAACTCTGTAGCACCGCCTACATACCTCGCTCTGCT
AATCCTGTTACCAGTGGCTGCTGCCAGTGGCGATAAGTCGTGTCTTACCGGGTTGGACTCAAGACGATAG
TTACCGGATAAGGCGCAGCGGTCGGGCTGAACGGGGGGTTCGTGCACACAGCCCAGCTTGGAGCGAACGA
CCTACACCGAACTGAGATACCTACAGCGTGAGCTATGAGAAAGCGCCACGCTTCCCGAAGGGAGAAAGGC
GGACAGGTATCCGGTAAGCGGCAGGGTCGGAACAGGAGAGCGCACGAGGGAGCTTCCAGGGGGAAACGCC
TGGTATCTTTATAGTCCTGTCGGGTTTCGCCACCTCTGACTTGAGCGTCGATTTTTGTGATGCTCGTCAG
GGGGGCGGAGCCTATGGAAAAACGCCAGCAACGCGGCCTTTTTACGGTTCCTGGCCTTTTGCTGGCCTTT
TGCTCACATGTTCTTTCCTGCGTTATCCCCTGATTCTGTGGATAACCGTATTACCGCCTTTGAGTGAGCT
GATACCGCTCGCCGCAGCCGAACGACCGAGCGCAGCGAGTCAGTGAGCGAGGATCCCCAGCATGCCTGCT
ATTGTCTTCCCAATCCTCCCCCTTGCTGTCCTGCCCAACCCCACCCCCCAGAATAGAATGACACCTACTC
AGACAATGCGATGCAATTTCCTCATTTTATTAGGAAAGGACAGTGGGAGTGGCACCTTCCAGGGTCAAGG
AAGGCACGGGGGAGGGGCAAACAACAGATGGCTGGCAACTAGAAGGCACAGTCGAGGCTGATCAGCGAGC
TCTAGCTCGAGTTTGCATTCATCTGGTACTTCTAGGGTGTCTCCATGCTTTATGTAGCATTCTTTCTTGA
ACTCCCATGCGTGGTCACAGAAACCCTGTTGTCCCCTCAGGCAATACTCGTACATGCATCGTTCGACACG
GTCAGGCTTGTGGCACACGTTACATTTCTGATCAAGATCACTTTGACCGGCGAAGAGACTATTGCAGAGT
CGTTCAGCTTCAGGTTTCTGTTCTTCGGTGCATCCCGGTGGGTTGGGGGTCAGATCACAGGCTCCTTCAG
CATCAAAAGAATCATCACTGAAATCCTGGTTGTAGTTACCGCAAATACCGCAAGTCTTACCATCGAATGG
ATCTCTAATATGTACGACGAGCAGTTGCTTGAAGTTGAACTTGACCACCAGAGCTTCAGGTAGGATGGCT
GTAGTCAGTATGTCACCATCTTGCCAGTAGATGGAAGTGTTCTGAGAGCTGTACGGGACGGACACGGCTT
CTCCTCCAACCAGAATCTGTTTTCCATCAACAATGAGTTCTACTACAGTCGATTGTTTCCTGATTCGTAC
TTTCTCTACTTCAGTGTAAGAGTCAACATTCCTGTGTGAAACCTTCACATCCCAAGTGTTCCAGAAACAG
TCGGCGGCCATAAGAATCTCCTTGCAGGGACCCTGGAATTGGTATCTTGCTTTGTCAAATGTATCGTAGA
AAGTATGTCCAGACAAAACGCAGGTTCCTCTAGTTTCGGGAGCAGCGCACGTTTCCCTGTAGTCAAGCAG
CACGTGTGAGGCTCGCTCGTCGCCACCCATACAGCGGGCGAAGGCGCAGGAGATGGTGTAGTAGTAGAAG
TTGATGGGGTTGCGGCAGCTGTCCTTGTACGGCTCCAGAAGACCTTTGCAGTATGCAACGTCATCAGGAT
TTCCATAGAGTGGACAACCGTCAAACTCCTGGTTGATCTTAGGCTGAATAGCGAGTTGTTCTGGATCTGA
AGTGAAGTCTGTATCTTCCATCATTTTAAGATCTCCACAGAGGCCAGAGATCATTCCTTTGTTTGCTGTG
TCTGGGGCGATTCTTACAGATCTTCCTCCGAGGATGTCGATCACGATCAGTTTGAAGAACTCAATGACGG
TGATGTTGAAGCCTGGCATCTCAACAACAGCGATGGTGACCTCGCCGATGGTGTACGGGTTGGCGATGAT
AGGGTCAGCTCCACCGTTTACAGTGATGGGATTCTCAGTAGCTTGAGCGATGTCAATGATGTCTCCAGCC
ACTTCCAGTCTTGTCTTGGTCAGCACAGCCCCCTTGGTTCCATCCAGGTTCTCCAGGGTGATGGACACCT
TCCAGTCGCCGCCCTTGGTTCCTTGACCCAACACGTATGTACCAGGTTCCTGGAACTGGAATCTCTTTCC
ATAGAATGTTCTAAACCATCCTGCGGCCTCTACTCTGCATTCAATTACATACTGACACATTCGACAACAT
GTTTTTCCTGGTTTATTTTCACACAGTCCATCTGATAGTATGTCTCTCGTGCAGGTGCCACAGCTGCTAT
CAATACATTCTCCTTCTTTAGCTTCACAGGAAGTTGGAACTGTGTTTGGTGGATCAGGTTCGTAAGGACA
GTCCTGGCAATGAACAGTGGCGCAGTAGACTAATGCAACGGCAAGAATTAAGGTCTTCATGGTGGCGGCG
AATTCCAGCACACTGGCGGCCGTTACTAGTGGATCCGAGCTCGGTACCAAGCTTGGGTCACCCTATAGTG
AGTCGTATTAATTTCGATAAGCCAGTAAGCAGTGGGTTCTCTAGTTAGCCAGAGAGCTCTGCTTATATAG
ACCTCCCACCGTACACGCCTACCGCCCATTTGCGTCAATGGGGCGGAGTTGTTACGACATTTTGGAAAGT
CCCGTTGATTTTGGTGCCAAAACAAACTCCCATTGACGTCAATGGGGTGGAGACTTGGAAATCCCCGTGA
GTCAAACCGCTATCCACGCCCATTGATGTACTGCCAAAACCGCATCACCATGGTAATAGCGATGACTAAT
ACGTAGATGTACTGCCAAGTAGGAAAGTCCCATAAGGTCATGTACTGGGCATAATGCCAGGCGGGCCATT
TACCGTCATTGACGTCAATAGGGGGCGTACTTGGCATATGATACACTTGATGTACTGCCAAGTGGGCAGT
TTACCGTAAATACTCCACCCATTGACGTCAATGGAAAGTCCCTATTGGCGTTACTATGGGAACATACGTC
ATTATTGACGTCAATGGGCGGGGGTCGTTGGGCGGTCAGCCAGGCGGGCCATTTACCGTAAGTTATGTAA
CGCGGAACTCCATATATGGGCTATGAACTAATGACCCCGTAATTGATTACTATTAATAACTAGTCAATAA
TCAATGTCAGCGGAAGAGC
